>Addgene plasmid #27928 | pUT1603-HQ858846 | depositor full sequence | sequence record 13202 | Author sequence
CAAATAATGATTTTATTTTGACTGATAGTGACCTGTTCGTTGCAACAAATTGATGAGCAATGCTTTTTTA
TAATGCCAACTTTGTACAAAAAAGCAGGCTCCGCGGCCGCCTTGTTTAACTTTAAGAAGGAGCCCTTCAC
CATGACCAAGCATCCGAGGGACGGCGAGGTGATCAGCCTCTCGCTGTCGCTCACGCTCGGCGCTGCCGCG
GATAGCGGCGAGCGGAAGAAGCCGCGGCGCGGGTCGTCGCCGGCGGCGTCCGGGAGTGGGGACTTCGTCT
GCAAGACGTGCAGCCGCGCGTTCCCGTCGTTCCAGGCGCTGGGCGGCCACCGGACCAGCCACCTGCGCGG
CCGCCACGGGCTCGCGCTCGGCCTCGCCGCCGCCACGGCCAAGGAGACCACCAAGAAGGTGCAGGAGAAG
CCGGCGGCGGCGGCGACCCACGAGTGCCACATCTGCGGCCAAGGCTTCGAGATGGGCCAGGCGCTCGGCG
GCCACATGCGCCGCCACCGCGAGGAGGCCGCCGCCGCCGCCGCGGCGGTGCACGCGCCGCCCGTTCTGCT
CGAGCTCTTCGTTAAGGGTGGGCGCGCCGACCCAGCTTTCTTGTACAAAGTTGGCATTATAAGAAAGCAT
TGCTTATCAATTTGTTGCAACGAACAGGTCACTATCAGTCAAAATAAAATCATTATTTGCCATCCAGCTG
ATATCCCCTATAGTGAGTCGTATTACATGGTCATAGCTGTTTCCTGGCAGCTCTGGCCCGTGTCTCAAAA
TCTCTGATGTTACATTGCACAAGATAAAAATATATCATCATGAACAATAAAACTGTCTGCTTACATAAAC
AGTAATACAAGGGGTGTTATGAGCCATATTCAACGGGAAACGTCGAGGCCGCGATTAAATTCCAACATGG
ATGCTGATTTATATGGGTATAAATGGGCTCGCGATAATGTCGGGCAATCAGGTGCGACAATCTATCGCTT
GTATGGGAAGCCCGATGCGCCAGAGTTGTTTCTGAAACATGGCAAAGGTAGCGTTGCCAATGATGTTACA
GATGAGATGGTCAGACTAAACTGGCTGACGGAATTTATGCCTCTTCCGACCATCAAGCATTTTATCCGTA
CTCCTGATGATGCATGGTTACTCACCACTGCGATCCCCGGAAAAACAGCATTCCAGGTATTAGAAGAATA
TCCTGATTCAGGTGAAAATATTGTTGATGCGCTGGCAGTGTTCCTGCGCCGGTTGCATTCGATTCCTGTT
TGTAATTGTCCTTTTAACAGCGATCGCGTATTTCGTCTCGCTCAGGCGCAATCACGAATGAATAACGGTT
TGGTTGATGCGAGTGATTTTGATGACGAGCGTAATGGCTGGCCTGTTGAACAAGTCTGGAAAGAAATGCA
TAAACTTTTGCCATTCTCACCGGATTCAGTCGTCACTCATGGTGATTTCTCACTTGATAACCTTATTTTT
GACGAGGGGAAATTAATAGGTTGTATTGATGTTGGACGAGTCGGAATCGCAGACCGATACCAGGATCTTG
CCATCCTATGGAACTGCCTCGGTGAGTTTTCTCCTTCATTACAGAAACGGCTTTTTCAAAAATATGGTAT
TGATAATCCTGATATGAATAAATTGCAGTTTCATTTGATGCTCGATGAGTTTTTCTAATCAGAATTGGTT
AATTGGTTGTAACACTGGCAGAGCATTACGCTGACTTGACGGGACGGCGCAAGCTCATGACCAAAATCCC
TTAACGTGAGTTACGCGTCGTTCCACTGAGCGTCAGACCCCGTAGAAAAGATCAAAGGATCTTCTTGAGA
TCCTTTTTTTCTGCGCGTAATCTGCTGCTTGCAAACAAAAAAACCACCGCTACCAGCGGTGGTTTGTTTG
CCGGATCAAGAGCTACCAACTCTTTTTCCGAAGGTAACTGGCTTCAGCAGAGCGCAGATACCAAATACTG
TCCTTCTAGTGTAGCCGTAGTTAGGCCACCACTTCAAGAACTCTGTAGCACCGCCTACATACCTCGCTCT
GCTAATCCTGTTACCAGTGGCTGCTGCCAGTGGCGATAAGTCGTGTCTTACCGGGTTGGACTCAAGACGA
TAGTTACCGGATAAGGCGCAGCGGTCGGGCTGAACGGGGGGTTCGTGCACACAGCCCAGCTTGGAGCGAA
CGACCTACACCGAACTGAGATACCTACAGCGTGAGCATTGAGAAAGCGCCACGCTTCCCGAAGGGAGAAA
GGCGGACAGGTATCCGGTAAGCGGCAGGGTCGGAACAGGAGAGCGCACGAGGGAGCTTCCAGGGGGAAAC
GCCTGGTATCTTTATAGTCCTGTCGGGTTTCGCCACCTCTGACTTGAGCGTCGATTTTTGTGATGCTCGT
CAGGGGGGCGGAGCCTATGGAAAAACGCCAGCAACGCGGCCTTTTTACGGTTCCTGGCCTTTTGCTGGCC
TTTTGCTCACATGTTCTTTCCTGCGTTATCCCCTGATTCTGTGGATAACCGTATTACCGCCTTTGAGTGA
GCTGATACCGCTCGCCGCAGCCGAACGACCGAGCGCAGCGAGTCAGTGAGCGAGGAAGCGGAAGAGCGCC
CAATACGCAAACCGCCTCTCCCCGCGCGTTGGCCGATTCATTAATGCAGCTGGCACGACAGGTTTCCCGA
CTGGAAAGCGGGCAGTGAGCGCAACGCAATTAATACGCGTACCGCTAGCCAGGAAGAGTTTGTAGAAACG
CAAAAAGGCCATCCGTCAGGATGGCCTTCTGCTTAGTTTGATGCCTGGCAGTTTATGGCGGGCGTCCTGC
CCGCCACCCTCCGGGCCGTTGCTTCACAACGTTCAAATCCGCTCCCGGCGGATTTGTCCTACTCAGGAGA
GCGTTCACCGACAAACAACAGATAAAACGAAAGGCCCAGTCTTCCGACTGAGCCTTTCGTTTTATTTGAT
GCCTGGCAGTTCCCTACTCTCGCGTTAACGCTAGCATGGATGTTTTCCCAGTCACGACGTTGTAAAACGA
CGGCCAGTCTTAAGCTCGGGCCC
Features (pLannotate 1.2.2; 12 found; start..end, strand, type, name):
      1..100     +  protein_bind   attL1: mutant version of attL; recombination site for the Gateway® LR reaction LR Clonase™
    112..132     +  RBS            RBS: efficient ribosome binding site from bacteriophage T7 gene 10 (Olins and Rangwala, 1989)
    274..342     +  CDS            ZAT18 (fragment): ZAT18_ARATH - Also known as JAT11 From Arabidopsis thaliana (Mouse-ear cress).
    516..533     -  promoter       chicken β-actin promoter (fragment): contains a 21-bp deletion relative to the standard chicken β-actin promoter
    590..689     -  protein_bind   attL2: mutant version of attL; recombination site for the Gateway® LR reaction LR Clonase™
    707..725     -  promoter       T7 promoter: promoter for bacteriophage T7 RNA polymerase
    859..1668    +  CDS            KanR: aminoglycoside phosphotransferase; aph(3')-Ia; confers resistance to kanamycin in bacteria or G418 (Geneticin®) in eukaryotes
   1815..2403    +  rep_origin     ori: high-copy-number ColE1/pMB1/pBR322/pUC origin of replication
   2586..2678    +  CDS            lacI (fragment): lac repressor; lacI; The lac repressor binds to the lac operator to inhibit transcription in E. coli. This inhibition can be relieved by adding lactose or isopropyl-β-D-thiogalactopyranoside (IPTG).
   2733..2760    -  terminator     rrnB T2 terminator: transcription terminator T2 from the E. coli rrnB gene
   2892..2935    +  terminator     rrnB T1 terminator: Escherichia coli rrnB; transcription terminator T1 from the E. coli rrnB gene
   2982..3018    -  CDS            lacZα (fragment): LacZα fragment of β-galactosidase; lacZ fragment
