[The description below was written by a language model from this plasmid's Addgene catalogue record and pLannotate feature annotations shown in this document.]
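Description:
pUT1603-HQ858846 is a Gateway entry clone built on the Invitrogen pENTR/SD backbone (2,601 bp without insert; the full depositor sequence is 3,033 nt). It carries the 432 bp coding sequence of a rice (Oryza sativa) C2H2 zinc-finger transcription factor, the product of locus Os03g0820400 / LOC_Os03g60570.1. The plasmid is maintained in E. coli under kanamycin selection, conferred by an aph(3')-Ia KanR gene, and replicates from a ColE1/pUC-type origin. The annotation describes that origin as high copy, whereas the catalogue entry lists the plasmid as low copy. The rrnB T1 and T2 terminators lie upstream of the cloning region, where they insulate the insert from read-through transcription from the backbone.

The coding sequence was PCR-amplified from a full-length rice cDNA library clone and sits between the attL1 and attL2 sites, so an LR Clonase reaction can transfer it into any attR-containing destination vector. Immediately downstream of attL1 is the bacteriophage T7 gene 10 ribosome binding site characteristic of the SD version of the backbone, which supports translation in bacteria after transfer into a suitable prokaryotic expression vector. The stop codon was deliberately omitted, which allows C-terminal fusions to tags or reporters supplied by the destination vector. A T7 promoter lies just outside attL2 in reverse orientation.

Within the insert, the automated annotation found a short match to the Arabidopsis zinc-finger protein ZAT18, consistent with a conserved C2H2 domain. The small chicken β-actin promoter, lacI and lacZα fragment hits are most likely incidental similarities or backbone remnants, not functional elements. The clone belongs to a collection of grass transcription factor open reading frames associated with the GRASSIUS comparative regulatory genomics resource, and it serves as a source clone for building expression constructs.
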