Addgene plasmid #27928: pUT1603-HQ858846
Depositing lab: John Gray & Erich Grotewold. Depositing organization: University of Toledo. Publication: GRASSIUS: a platform for comparative regulatory genomics across the grasses. Yilmaz A, Nishiyama MY Jr, Fuentes BG, Souza GM, Janies D, Gray J, Grotewold E. Plant Physiol. 2009 Jan;149(1):171-80. doi: 10.1104/pp.108.128579. Epub 2008 Nov 5. PubMed 18987217.
Backbone
  Vector backbone: pENTR/SD
  Backbone manufacturer: Invitrogen
  Backbone size w/o insert (bp): 2601
  Vector type: Entry vector
Growth in bacteria
  Bacterial resistance: Kanamycin, 50 μg/mL
  Growth temperature: 37°C
  Growth strain: DH5alpha
  Growth instructions: E. coli Top10 (Invitrogen)
  Copy number: Low Copy
Gene/Insert
  Gene/Insert name: C2H2 transcription factor encoded by Os03g0820400 LOC_Os03g60570.1
  Species: Oryza sativa (rice)
  Insert size (bp): 432
  GenBank ID: HQ858846
  Cloning method: Restriction Enzyme
  Sequencing primers: 5′ M13 For; 3′ M13 Rev
Terms and licenses: Academic/Nonprofit Terms; Industry Terms: Not Available to Industry
Depositor comments: This CDS was amplified using PCR from a full length cDNA template from the OSIIEa, OSIIEb, and OSJNEa thru OSJNEf full length cDNA libraries generated by the Guoliang Wang lab at Ohio State University. The PCR product omitted the stop codon. The PCR product was cloned into a Gateway pENTR/SD entry vector. Further information on this gene may be obtained at www.grassius.org using the Genbank number. (The second half of the plasmid name is the Genbank Number for the sequence of the insert)
How to cite: pUT1603-HQ858846 was a gift from John Gray & Erich Grotewold (Addgene plasmid # 27928 ; http://n2t.net/addgene:27928 ; RRID:Addgene_27928)
