>Addgene plasmid #27928 | pUT1603-HQ858846 | addgene partial sequence | sequence record 34218 | 27928 with M13rev
TGACTGGGAAAACCCTGGCGTTACCCAACTTAATCGCCTTGCAGCACATCCCCCTTTCGCCAGCTGGCGT
AATAGCGAAGAGGCCCGCACCGATCGCCCTTCCCAACAGTTGCGCAGCCTGAATGGCGAATGG
[124 nt withheld, positions 134-257]
C
[91 nt withheld, positions 259-349]
A
[49 nt withheld, positions 351-399]
CCTTTGACGTTGGAGTCCACGTTCTTT
[37 nt withheld, positions 427-463]
ACCCTATCTCGGTCTATTCTTTTGATTTATAAGGGATTTTGCCGATTTCGGCCTATTGGTTAAAAAATGA
GCTGATTTAACAAAAATTTAACGCGAATTTTAACAAAATATTAACGCTTACAATTTCCTGATGCGGTATT
TTCTCCTTACGCATCTGTGCGGTATTTCACACCGCATATGGTGCACTCTCAGTACAATCTGCTCTGATGC
CGCATAGTTAAGCCAGCCCCGACACCCGGCCAACACCCGCTGA
