>Addgene plasmid #27928 | pUT1603-HQ858846 | addgene partial sequence | sequence record 34219 | 27928 with M13pUC-fwd
CCAATAATGATTTTATTTTGACTGATAGTGACCTGTTCGTTGCAACAAATTGATGAGCAATGCTTTTTTA
TAATGCCAACTTTGTACAAAAAAGCAGGCTCCGCGGCCGCCTTGTTTAACTTTAAGAAGGAGCCCTTCAC
CATGACCAAGCATCCGAGGGACGGCGAGGTGATCAGCCTCTCGCTGTCGCTCACGCTCGGCGCTGCCGCG
GATAGCGGCGAGCGGAAGAAGCCGCGGCGCGGGTCGTCGCCGGC
